>Addgene plasmid #170939 | EF1A_Hygro_P2A_RUNX1_R80G_Barcode | addgene full sequence | sequence record 336107 | Addgene NGS Result
ATAAGGGATTTTGCCGATTTCGGCCTATTGGTTAAAAAATGAGCTGATTTAACAAAAATTTAACGCGAAT
TAATTCTGTGGAATGTGTGTCAGTTAGGGTGTGGAAAGTCCCCAGGCTCCCCAGCAGGCAGAAGTATGCA
AAGCATGCATCTCAATTAGTCAGCAACCAGGTGTGGAAAGTCCCCAGGCTCCCCAGCAGGCAGAAGTATG
CAAAGCATGCATCTCAATTAGTCAGCAACCATAGTCCCGCCCCTAACTCCGCCCATCCCGCCCCTAACTC
CGCCCAGTTCCGCCCATTCTCCGCCCCATGGCTGACTAATTTTTTTTATTTATGCAGAGGCCGAGGCCGC
CTCTGCCTCTGAGCTATTCCAGAAGTAGTGAGGAGGCTTTTTTGGAGGCCTAGGCTTTTGCAAAAAGCTC
CCGGGAGCTTGTATATCCATTTTCGGATCTGATCAGCACGTGTTGACAATTAATCATCGGCATAGTATAT
CGGCATAGTATAATACGACAAGGTGAGGAACTAAACCATGGCCAAGTTGACCAGTGCCGTTCCGGTGCTC
ACCGCGCGCGACGTCGCCGGAGCGGTCGAGTTCTGGACCGACCGGCTCGGGTTCTCCCGGGACTTCGTGG
AGGACGACTTCGCCGGTGTGGTCCGGGACGACGTGACCCTGTTCATCAGCGCGGTCCAGGACCAGGTGGT
GCCGGACAACACCCTGGCCTGGGTGTGGGTGCGCGGCCTGGACGAGCTGTACGCCGAGTGGTCGGAGGTC
GTGTCCACGAACTTCCGGGACGCCTCCGGGCCGGCCATGACCGAGATCGGCGAGCAGCCGTGGGGGCGGG
AGTTCGCCCTGCGCGACCCGGCCGGCAACTGCGTGCACTTCGTGGCCGAGGAGCAGGACTGACACGTGCT
ACGAGATTTCGATTCCACCGCCGCCTTCTATGAAAGGTTGGGCTTCGGAATCGTTTTCCGGGACGCCGGC
TGGATGATCCTCCAGCGCGGGGATCTCATGCTGGAGTTCTTCGCCCACCCCAACTTGTTTATTGCAGCTT
ATAATGGTTACAAATAAAGCAATAGCATCACAAATTTCACAAATAAAGCATTTTTTTCACTGCATTCTAG
TTGTGGTTTGTCCAAACTCATCAATGTATCTTATCATGTCTGTATACCGTCGACCTCTAGCTAGAGCTTG
GCGTAATCATGGTCATAGCTGTTTCCTGTGTGAAATTGTTATCCGCTCACAATTCCACACAACATACGAG
CCGGAAGCATAAAGTGTAAAGCCTGGGGTGCCTAATGAGTGAGCTAACTCACATTAATTGCGTTGCGCTC
ACTGCCCGCTTTCCAGTCGGGAAACCTGTCGTGCCAGCTGCATTAATGAATCGGCCAACGCGCGGGGAGA
GGCGGTTTGCGTATTGGGCGCTCTTCCGCTTCCTCGCTCACTGACTCGCTGCGCTCGGTCGTTCGGCTGC
GGCGAGCGGTATCAGCTCACTCAAAGGCGGTAATACGGTTATCCACAGAATCAGGGGATAACGCAGGAAA
GAACATGTGAGCAAAAGGCCAGCAAAAGGCCAGGAACCGTAAAAAGGCCGCGTTGCTGGCGTTTTTCCAT
AGGCTCCGCCCCCCTGACGAGCATCACAAAAATCGACGCTCAAGTCAGAGGTGGCGAAACCCGACAGGAC
TATAAAGATACCAGGCGTTTCCCCCTGGAAGCTCCCTCGTGCGCTCTCCTGTTCCGACCCTGCCGCTTAC
CGGATACCTGTCCGCCTTTCTCCCTTCGGGAAGCGTGGCGCTTTCTCATAGCTCACGCTGTAGGTATCTC
AGTTCGGTGTAGGTCGTTCGCTCCAAGCTGGGCTGTGTGCACGAACCCCCCGTTCAGCCCGACCGCTGCG
CCTTATCCGGTAACTATCGTCTTGAGTCCAACCCGGTAAGACACGACTTATCGCCACTGGCAGCAGCCAC
TGGTAACAGGATTAGCAGAGCGAGGTATGTAGGCGGTGCTACAGAGTTCTTGAAGTGGTGGCCTAACTAC
GGCTACACTAGAAGAACAGTATTTGGTATCTGCGCTCTGCTGAAGCCAGTTACCTTCGGAAAAAGAGTTG
GTAGCTCTTGATCCGGCAAACAAACCACCGCTGGTAGCGGTGGTTTTTTTGTTTGCAAGCAGCAGATTAC
GCGCAGAAAAAAAGGATCTCAAGAAGATCCTTTGATCTTTTCTACGGGGTCTGACGCTCAGTGGAACGAA
AACTCACGTTAAGGGATTTTGGTCATGAGATTATCAAAAAGGATCTTCACCTAGATCCTTTTAAATTAAA
AATGAAGTTTTAAATCAATCTAAAGTATATATGAGTAAACTTGGTCTGACAGTTACCAATGCTTAATCAG
TGAGGCACCTATCTCAGCGATCTGTCTATTTCGTTCATCCATAGTTGCCTGACTCCCCGTCGTGTAGATA
ACTACGATACGGGAGGGCTTACCATCTGGCCCCAGTGCTGCAATGATACCGCGAGACCCACGCTCACCGG
CTCCAGATTTATCAGCAATAAACCAGCCAGCCGGAAGGGCCGAGCGCAGAAGTGGTCCTGCAACTTTATC
CGCCTCCATCCAGTCTATTAATTGTTGCCGGGAAGCTAGAGTAAGTAGTTCGCCAGTTAATAGTTTGCGC
AACGTTGTTGCCATTGCTACAGGCATCGTGGTGTCACGCTCGTCGTTTGGTATGGCTTCATTCAGCTCCG
GTTCCCAACGATCAAGGCGAGTTACATGATCCCCCATGTTGTGCAAAAAAGCGGTTAGCTCCTTCGGTCC
TCCGATCGTTGTCAGAAGTAAGTTGGCCGCAGTGTTATCACTCATGGTTATGGCAGCACTGCATAATTCT
CTTACTGTCATGCCATCCGTAAGATGCTTTTCTGTGACTGGTGAGTACTCAACCAAGTCATTCTGAGAAT
AGTGTATGCGGCGACCGAGTTGCTCTTGCCCGGCGTCAATACGGGATAATACCGCGCCACATAGCAGAAC
TTTAAAAGTGCTCATCATTGGAAAACGTTCTTCGGGGCGAAAACTCTCAAGGATCTTACCGCTGTTGAGA
TCCAGTTCGATGTAACCCACTCGTGCACCCAACTGATCTTCAGCATCTTTTACTTTCACCAGCGTTTCTG
GGTGAGCAAAAACAGGAAGGCAAAATGCCGCAAAAAAGGGAATAAGGGCGACACGGAAATGTTGAATACT
CATACTCTTCCTTTTTCAATATTATTGAAGCATTTATCAGGGTTATTGTCTCATGAGCGGATACATATTT
GAATGTATTTAGAAAAATAAACAAATAGGGGTTCCGCGCACATTTCCCCGAAAAGTGCCACCTGACGTCG
ACGGATCGGGAGATCTCCCGATCCCCTATGGTGCACTCTCAGTACAATCTGCTCTGATGCCGCATAGTTA
AGCCAGTATCTGCTCCCTGCTTGTGTGTTGGAGGTCGCTGAGTAGTGCGCGAGCAAAATTTAAGCTACAA
CAAGGCAAGGCTTGACCGACAATTGCATGAAGAATCTGCTTAGGGTTAGGCGTTTTGCGCTGCTTCGCGA
TGTACGGGCCAGATATACGCGTTGACATTGATTATTGACTAGTTATTAATAGTAATCAATTACGGGGTCA
TTAGTTCATAGCCCATATATGGAGTTCCGCGTTACATAACTTACGGTAAATGGCCCGCCTGGCTGACCGC
CCAACGACCCCCGCCCATTGACGTCAATAATGACGTATGTTCCCATAGTAACGCCAATAGGGACTTTCCA
TTGACGTCAATGGGTGGAGTATTTACGGTAAACTGCCCACTTGGCAGTACATCAAGTGTATCATATGCCA
AGTACGCCCCCTATTGACGTCAATGACGGTAAATGGCCCGCCTGGCATTATGCCCAGTACATGACCTTAT
GGGACTTTCCTACTTGGCAGTACATCTACGTATTAGTCATCGCTATTACCATGGTGATGCGGTTTTGGCA
GTACATCAATGGGCGTGGATAGCGGTTTGACTCACGGGGATTTCCAAGTCTCCACCCCATTGACGTCAAT
GGGAGTTTGTTTTGGCACCAAAATCAACGGGACTTTCCAAAATGTCGTAACAACTCCGCCCCATTGACGC
AAATGGGCGGTAGGCGTGTACGGTGGGAGGTCTATATAAGCAGCGCGTTTTGCCTGTACTGGGTCTCTCT
GGTTAGACCAGATCTGAGCCTGGGAGCTCTCTGGCTAACTAGGGAACCCACTGCTTAAGCCTCAATAAAG
CTTGCCTTGAGTGCTTCAAGTAGTGTGTGCCCGTCTGTTGTGTGACTCTGGTAACTAGAGATCCCTCAGA
CCCTTTTAGTCAGTGTGGAAAATCTCTAGCAGTGGCGCCCGAACAGGGACTTGAAAGCGAAAGGGAAACC
AGAGGAGCTCTCTCGACGCAGGACTCGGCTTGCTGAAGCGCGCACGGCAAGAGGCGAGGGGCGGCGACTG
GTGAGTACGCCAAAAATTTTGACTAGCGGAGGCTAGAAGGAGAGAGATGGGTGCGAGAGCGTCAGTATTA
AGCGGGGGAGAATTAGATCGCGATGGGAAAAAATTCGGTTAAGGCCAGGGGGAAAGAAAAAATATAAATT
AAAACATATAGTATGGGCAAGCAGGGAGCTAGAACGATTCGCAGTTAATCCTGGCCTGTTAGAAACATCA
GAAGGCTGTAGACAAATACTGGGACAGCTACAACCATCCCTTCAGACAGGATCAGAAGAACTTAGATCAT
TATATAATACAGTAGCAACCCTCTATTGTGTGCATCAAAGGATAGAGATAAAAGACACCAAGGAAGCTTT
AGACAAGATAGAGGAAGAGCAAAACAAAAGTAAGACCACCGCACAGCAAGCGGCCGCTGATCTTCAGACC
TGGAGGAGGAGATATGAGGGACAATTGGAGAAGTGAATTATATAAATATAAAGTAGTAAAAATTGAACCA
TTAGGAGTAGCACCCACCAAGGCAAAGAGAAGAGTGGTGCAGAGAGAAAAAAGAGCAGTGGGAATAGGAG
CTTTGTTCCTTGGGTTCTTGGGAGCAGCAGGAAGCACTATGGGCGCAGCGTCAATGACGCTGACGGTACA
GGCCAGACAATTATTGTCTGGTATAGTGCAGCAGCAGAACAATTTGCTGAGGGCTATTGAGGCGCAACAG
CATCTGTTGCAACTCACAGTCTGGGGCATCAAGCAGCTCCAGGCAAGAATCCTGGCTGTGGAAAGATACC
TAAAGGATCAACAGCTCCTGGGGATTTGGGGTTGCTCTGGAAAACTCATTTGCACCACTGCTGTGCCTTG
GAATGCTAGTTGGAGTAATAAATCTCTGGAACAGATTTGGAATCACACGACCTGGATGGAGTGGGACAGA
GAAATTAACAATTACACAAGCTTAATACACTCCTTAATTGAAGAATCGCAAAACCAGCAAGAAAAGAATG
AACAAGAATTATTGGAATTAGATAAATGGGCAAGTTTGTGGAATTGGTTTAACATAACAAATTGGCTGTG
GTATATAAAATTATTCATAATGATAGTAGGAGGCTTGGTAGGTTTAAGAATAGTTTTTGCTGTACTTTCT
ATAGTGAATAGAGTTAGGCAGGGATATTCACCATTATCGTTTCAGACCCACCTCCCAACCCCGAGGGGAC
CCGACAGGCCCGAAGGAATAGAAGAAGAAGGTGGAGAGAGAGACAGAGACAGATCCATTCGATTAGTGAA
CGGATCGGCACTGCGTGCGCCAATTCTGCAGACAAATGGCAGTATTCATCCACAATTTTAAAAGAAAAGG
GGGGATTGGGGGGTACAGTGCAGGGGAAAGAATAGTAGACATAATAGCAACAGACATACAAACTAAAGAA
TTACAAAAACAAATTACAAAAATTCAAAATTTTCGGGTTTATTACAGGGACAGCAGAGATCCAGTTTGGT
TAATTAATCGATAAGCTTTGCAAAGATGGATAAAGTTTTAAACAGAGAGGAATCTTTGCAGCTAATGGAC
CTTCTAGGTCTTGAAAGGAGTGGGAATTGGCTCCGGTGCCCGTCAGTGGGCAGAGCGCACATCGCCCACA
GTCCCCGAGAAGTTGGGGGGAGGGGTCGGCAATTGAACCGGTGCCTAGAGAAGGTGGCGCGGGGTAAACT
GGGAAAGTGATGTCGTGTACTGGCTCCGCCTTTTTCCCGAGGGTGGGGGAGAACCGTATATAAGTGCAGT
AGTCGCCGTGAACGTTCTTTTTCGCAACGGGTTTGCCGCCAGAACACAGGTAAGTGCCGTGTGTGGTTCC
CGCGGGCCTGGCCTCTTTACGGGTTATGGCCCTTGCGTGCCTTGAATTACTTCCACCTGGCTGCAGTACG
TGATTCTTGATCCCGAGCTTCGGGTTGGAAGTGGGTGGGAGAGTTCGAGGCCTTGCGCTTAAGGAGCCCC
TTCGCCTCGTGCTTGAGTTGAGGCCTGGCCTGGGCGCTGGGGCCGCCGCGTGCGAATCTGGTGGCACCTT
CGCGCCTGTCTCGCTGCTTTCGATAAGTCTCTAGCCATTTAAAATTTTTGATGACCTGCTGCGACGCTTT
TTTTCTGGCAAGATAGTCTTGTAAATGCGGGCCAAGATCTGCACACTGGTATTTCGGTTTTTGGGGCCGC
GGGCGGCGACGGGGCCCGTGCGTCCCAGCGCACATGTTCGGCGAGGCGGGGCCTGCGAGCGCGGCCACCG
AGAATCGGACGGGGGTAGTCTCAAGCTGGCCGGCCTGCTCTGGTGCCTGGCCTCGCGCCGCCGTGTATCG
CCCCGCCCTGGGCGGCAAGGCTGGCCCGGTCGGCACCAGTTGCGTGAGCGGAAAGATGGCCGCTTCCCGG
CCCTGCTGCAGGGAGCTCAAAATGGAGGACGCGGCGCTCGGGAGAGCGGGCGGGTGAGTCACCCACACAA
AGGAAAAGGGCCTTTCCGTCCTCAGCCGTCGCTTCATGTGACTCCACGGAGTACCGGGCGCCGTCCAGGC
ACCTCGATTAGTTCTCGAGCTTTTGGAGTACGTCGTCTTTAGGTTGGGGGGAGGGGTTTTATGCGATGGA
GTTTCCCCACACTGAGTGGGTGGAGACTGAAGTTAGGCCAGCTTGGCACTTGATGTAATTCTCCTTGGAA
TTTGCCCTTTTTGAGTTTGGATCTTGGTTCATTCTCAAGCCTCAGACAGTGGTTCAAAGTTTTTTTCTTC
CATTTCAGGTGTCGTGAGGAATTAGCTTGGTACTAATACGACTCACTATAGGGAGACCCAAGCTGGCTAG
GTAAGCTTGATATCGAATTCCTGCAGCCCGGGGGATCCCGCCACCATGAAAAAGCCTGAACTCACCGCGA
CGTCTGTCGAGAAGTTTCTGATCGAAAAGTTCGACAGCGTCTCCGACCTGATGCAGCTCTCGGAGGGCGA
AGAATCTCGTGCTTTCAGCTTCGATGTAGGAGGGCGTGGATATGTCCTGCGGGTAAATAGCTGCGCCGAT
GGTTTCTACAAAGATCGTTATGTTTATCGGCACTTTGCATCGGCCGCGCTCCCGATTCCGGAAGTGCTTG
ACATTGGGGAATTCAGCGAGAGCCTGACCTATTGCATCTCCCGCCGTGCACAGGGTGTCACGTTGCAAGA
CCTGCCTGAAACCGAACTGCCCGCTGTTCTGCAGCCGGTCGCGGAGGCCATGGATGCGATCGCTGCGGCC
GATCTTAGCCAGACGAGCGGGTTCGGCCCATTCGGACCGCAAGGAATCGGTCAATACACTACATGGCGTG
ATTTCATATGCGCGATTGCTGATCCCCATGTGTATCACTGGCAAACTGTGATGGACGACACCGTCAGTGC
GTCCGTCGCGCAGGCTCTCGATGAGCTGATGCTTTGGGCCGAGGACTGCCCCGAAGTCCGGCACCTCGTG
CACGCGGATTTCGGCTCCAACAATGTCCTGACGGACAATGGCCGCATAACAGCGGTCATTGACTGGAGCG
AGGCGATGTTCGGGGATTCCCAATACGAGGTCGCCAACATCTTCTTCTGGAGGCCGTGGTTGGCTTGTAT
GGAGCAGCAGACGCGCTACTTCGAGCGGAGGCATCCGGAGCTTGCAGGATCGCCGCGGCTCCGGGCGTAT
ATGCTCCGCATTGGTCTTGACCAACTCTATCAGAGCTTGGTTGACGGCAATTTCGATGATGCAGCTTGGG
CGCAGGGTCGATGCGACGCAATCGTCCGATCCGGAGCCGGGACTGTCGGGCGTACACAAATCGCCCGCAG
AAGCGCGGCCGTCTGGACCGATGGCTGTGTAGAAGTACTCGCCGATAGTGGAAACCGACGCCCCAGCACT
CGTCCGAGGGCAAAGGAAGGATCCGGCGCAACAAACTTCTCTCTGCTGAAACAAGCCGGAGATGTCGAAG
AGAATCCTGGACCGATGCGTATCCCCGTAGATGCCAGCACGAGCCGCCGCTTCACGCCGCCTTCCACCGC
GCTGAGCCCAGGCAAGATGAGCGAGGCGTTGCCGCTGGGCGCCCCGGACGCCGGCGCTGCCCTGGCCGGC
AAGCTGAGGAGCGGCGACCGCAGCATGGTGGAGGTGCTGGCCGACCACCCGGGCGAGCTGGTGCGCACCG
ACAGCCCCAACTTCCTCTGCTCCGTGCTGCCTACGCACTGGGGCTGCAACAAGACCCTGCCCATCGCTTT
CAAGGTGGTGGCCCTAGGGGATGTTCCAGATGGCACTCTGGTCACTGTGATGGCTGGCAATGATGAAAAC
TACTCGGCTGAGCTGAGAAATGCTACCGCAGCCATGAAGAACCAGGTTGCAAGATTTAATGACCTCAGGT
TTGTCGGTCGAAGTGGAAGAGGGAAAAGCTTCACTCTGACCATCACTGTCTTCACAAACCCACCGCAAGT
CGCCACCTACCACAGAGCCATCAAAATCACAGTGGATGGGCCCCGAGAACCTCGAAGACATCGGCAGAAA
CTAGATGATCAGACCAAGCCCGGGAGCTTGTCCTTTTCCGAGCGGCTCAGTGAACTGGAGCAGCTGCGGC
GCACAGCCATGAGGGTCAGCCCACACCACCCAGCCCCCACGCCCAACCCTCGTGCCTCCCTGAACCACTC
CACTGCCTTTAACCCTCAGCCTCAGAGTCAGATGCAGGATACAAGGCAGATCCAACCATCCCCACCGTGG
TCCTACGATCAGTCCTACCAATACCTGGGATCCATTGCCTCTCCTTCTGTGCACCCAGCAACGCCCATTT
CACCTGGACGTGCCAGCGGCATGACAACCCTCTCTGCAGAACTTTCCAGTCGACTCTCAACGGCACCCGA
CCTGACAGCGTTCAGCGACCCGCGCCAGTTCCCCGCGCTGCCCTCCATCTCCGACCCCCGCATGCACTAT
CCAGGCGCCTTCACCTACTCCCCGACGCCGGTCACCTCGGGCATCGGCATCGGCATGTCGGCCATGGGCT
CGGCCACGCGCTACCACACCTACCTGCCGCCGCCCTACCCCGGCTCGTCGCAAGCGCAGGGAGGCCCGTT
CCAAGCCAGCTCGCCCTCCTACCACCTGTACTACGGCGCCTCGGCCGGCTCCTACCAGTTCTCCATGGTG
GGCGGCGAGCGCTCGCCGCCGCGCATCCTGCCGCCCTGCACCAACGCCTCCACCGGCTCCGCGCTGCTCA
ACCCCAGCCTCCCGAACCAGAGCGACGTGGTGGAGGCCGAGGGCAGCCACAGCAACTCCCCCACCAACAT
GGCGCCCTCCGCGCGCCTGGAGGAGGCCGTGTGGAGGCCCTACTGACTAGCTAAGTTAGAACTATTTCCT
GGCTGTTACGCGGGGAAGTATACGCTACTGACGGGCTTGTTAAACAGTGAACCGCCCGCCCCACGACCCG
CAGCGCCCGACCGAAAGGAGCGCACGACCCCATGCATCGAACAAAAGAAAAGGGGGGACTGGAAGGGCTA
ATTCACTCCCAACGAAGACAAGATATCATAACTTCGTATAGCATACATTATACGAAGTTATCGTCTAGCT
GGTCCGGACTGTACTGGGTCTCTCTGGTTAGACCAGATCTGAGCCTGGGAGCTCTCTGGCTAACTAGGGA
ACCCACTGCTTAAGCCTCAATAAAGCTTGCCTTGAGTGCTTCAAGTAGTGTGTGCCCGTCTGTTGTGTGA
CTCTGGTAACTAGAGATCCCTCAGACCCTTTTAGTCAGTGTGGAAAATCTCTAGCAGGGCCCGTTTAAAC
CCGCTGATCAGCCTCGACTGTGCCTTCTAGTTGCCAGCCATCTGTTGTTTGCCCCTCCCCCGTGCCTTCC
TTGACCCTGGAAGGTGCCACTCCCACTGTCCTTTCCTAATAAAATGAGGAAATTGCATCGCATTGTCTGA
GTAGGTGTCATTCTATTCTGGGGGGTGGGGTGGGGCAGGACAGCAAGGGGGAGGATTGGGAAGACAATAG
CAGGCATGCTGGGGATGCGGTGGGCTCTATGGCTTCTGAGGCGGAAAGAACCAGCTGGGGCTCTAGGGGG
TATCCCC
[124 nt withheld, positions 10508-10631]
C
[91 nt withheld, positions 10633-10723]
A
[49 nt withheld, positions 10725-10773]
CCTTTGACGTTGGAGTCCACGTTCTTT
[37 nt withheld, positions 10801-10837]
ACCCTATCTCGGTCTATTCTTTTGATTT
Features (pLannotate 1.2.2; 33 found; start..end, strand, type, name):
     85..414     +  promoter       SV40 promoter: SV40 enhancer and early promoter
    462..509     +  promoter       EM7 promoter: synthetic bacterial promoter&nbsp
    528..902     +  CDS            BleoR: antibiotic-binding protein; Sh ble from Streptoalloteichus hindustanus; confers resistance to bleomycin, phleomycin, and Zeocin™
    912..1037    +  CDS            ble (fragment): BLE_KLEPN - Experimental evidence at protein level: Swiss-Prot protein existence level 1. Binding protein with a strong affinity to the bleomycin family of antibiotics. Binds to CL990; an antimitotic-antibiotic compound. From Klebsiella pneumoniae.
   1032..1153    +  polyA_signal   SV40 poly(A) signal: SV40 polyadenylation signal
   1224..1246    -  protein_bind   lac operator (fragment): The lac repressor binds to the lac operator to inhibit transcription in E. coli. This inhibition can be relieved by adding lactose or isopropyl-β-D-thiogalactopyranoside (IPTG). lac repressor encoded by lacI
   1250..1280    -  promoter       lac promoter: promoter for the E. coli lac operon
   1295..1316    -  protein_bind   CAP binding site: CAP binding activates transcription in the presence of cAMP. E. coli catabolite activator protein
   1329..1421    -  CDS            lacI (fragment): lac repressor; lacI; The lac repressor binds to the lac operator to inhibit transcription in E. coli. This inhibition can be relieved by adding lactose or isopropyl-β-D-thiogalactopyranoside (IPTG).
   1604..2192    -  rep_origin     ori: high-copy-number ColE1/pMB1/pBR322/pUC origin of replication
   2363..3223    -  CDS            AmpR: β-lactamase; bla; confers resistance to ampicillin, carbenicillin, and related antibiotics
   3224..3328    -  promoter       AmpR promoter: bla
   3387..3439    -  misc_feature   bom (fragment): basis of mobility region from pBR322
   3594..3973    +  enhancer       CMV enhancer: human cytomegalovirus immediate early enhancer
   3974..4173    +  promoter       CMV promoter: human cytomegalovirus (CMV) immediate early promoter
   4191..4371    +  LTR            5' LTR (truncated): truncated 5' long terminal repeat (LTR) from HIV-1
   4418..4543    +  misc_feature   HIV-1 Ψ: packaging signal of human immunodeficiency virus type 1
   4527..4890    +  CDS            HIV-1 gag (fragment): gag protein from human immunodeficiency virus 1; gag
   5036..5269    +  misc_feature   RRE: The Rev response element (RRE) of HIV-1 allows for Rev-dependent mRNA export from the nucleus to the cytoplasm.
   5646..5746    +  CDS            Rev (fragment): human immunodeficiency virus 1 (HIV-1) Rev protein; rev; enhances nuclear export of unspliced and incompletely spliced viral mRNAs
   5796..5913    +  misc_feature   cPPT/CTS: central polypurine tract and central termination sequence of HIV-1
   5976..6042    +  CDS            small t antigen (fragment): SV40 (simian virus 40) small t antigen
   6049..7227    +  promoter       EF-1α promoter: strong constitutive promoter for human elongation factor EF-1α
   7244..7262    +  promoter       T7 promoter: promoter for bacteriophage T7 RNA polymerase
   7282..7318    -  misc_feature   MCS (fragment): pBluescript multiple cloning site
   7326..8348    +  CDS            hph: KHYB_ECOLX - Experimental evidence at protein level: Swiss-Prot protein existence level 1. The aminoglycoside phosphotransferases achieve inactivation of their antibiotic substrates by phosphorylation. Only phosphorylates hygromycin and closely related compounds such as demethyl analogs and destomycin. From Escherichia coli.
   8415..9773    +  CDS            RUNX1: RUNX1_HUMAN - Also known as AML1, CBFA2. Experimental evidence at protein level: Swiss-Prot protein existence level 1. Isoform AML-1L interferes with the transactivation activity of RUNX1. From Homo sapiens (Human).
   9857..9970    +  CDS            nef (fragment): NEF_HV1LA - Experimental evidence at protein level: Swiss-Prot protein existence level 1. Extracellular Nef protein targets CD4(+) T-lymphocytes for apoptosis by interacting with CXCR4 surface receptors. From Human immunodeficiency virus type 1 group M subtype B (isolate Lai) (HIV-1).
   9968..10001   +  protein_bind   loxP: Cre-mediated recombination occurs in the 8-bp core sequence (GCATACAT). Cre recombinase
  10026..10206   +  LTR            5' LTR (truncated): truncated 5' long terminal repeat (LTR) from HIV-1
  10238..10462   +  polyA_signal   bGH poly(A) signal: bovine growth hormone polyadenylation signal
  10466..10487   +  promoter       SV40 promoter (fragment): SV40 enhancer and early promoter
  10508..71      +  rep_origin     f1 ori (across the origin) (sequence partly withheld): f1 bacteriophage origin of replication; arrow indicates direction of (+) strand synthesis
