[The description below was written by a language model from this plasmid's Addgene catalogue record and pLannotate feature annotations shown in this document.]
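Description:
EF1A_Hygro_P2A_RUNX1_R80G_Barcode is a lentiviral mammalian expression plasmid for overexpressing the R80G point mutant of human RUNX1 (AML1). It was made by Gibson cloning into the EF1a_mCherry_P2A_Hygro_Barcode backbone, and the sequenced record is 10,865 nt. In bacteria it replicates from a high-copy ColE1/pUC-type origin and is selected with ampicillin through the AmpR β-lactamase gene. An f1 origin is also present. Outside the viral region sits an SV40/EM7-driven BleoR cassette with an SV40 polyadenylation signal, although the catalogue lists only hygromycin as the selectable marker for mammalian cells.

The transfer cassette follows a third-generation-style layout. A CMV enhancer/promoter drives a truncated HIV-1 5' LTR, followed by the Ψ packaging signal with a partial gag sequence, the RRE for Rev-dependent nuclear export, and the cPPT/CTS element. Downstream, the human EF-1α promoter transcribes a single open reading frame arrangement in which the hygromycin phosphotransferase gene (hph) precedes the 1,359 bp RUNX1 coding sequence. The construct name indicates that a P2A self-cleaving peptide links the two, which fits the short gap between them in the feature table, although the P2A itself is not annotated. This design lets hygromycin selection enrich for cells that also express the mutant protein. After RUNX1 come a loxP site, a truncated 3' LTR, and a bGH polyadenylation signal. The name also refers to a barcode, which is likewise not annotated, so its position cannot be given from the record. The associated study concerned phenotyping of coding variants in RUNX1, which suggests this plasmid is one member of a barcoded variant series.
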