Addgene plasmid #170939: EF1A_Hygro_P2A_RUNX1_R80G_Barcode
Purpose: Overexpression of RUNX1 R80G mutant protein.
Depositing lab: Prashant Mali. Depositing organization: University of California, San Diego (UCSD). Publication: Interface-guided phenotyping of coding variants in the transcription factor RUNX1. Ozturk K, Panwala R, Sheen J, Ford K, Jayne N, Portell A, Zhang DE, Hutter S, Haferlach T, Ideker T, Mali P, Carter H. Cell Rep. 2024 Jul 4;43(7):114436. doi: 10.1016/j.celrep.2024.114436. PubMed 38968069.
Backbone
  Vector backbone: EF1a_mCherry_P2A_Hygro_Barcode
  Backbone manufacturer: Prashant Mali (Addgene #120426)
  Backbone size w/o insert (bp): 9508
  Vector type: Mammalian Expression, Lentiviral
  Selectable markers: Hygromycin
Growth in bacteria
  Bacterial resistance: Ampicillin, 100 μg/mL
  Growth temperature: 37°C
  Growth strain: NEB Stable
  Copy number: High Copy
Gene/Insert
  Gene/Insert name: RUNX1 (alt name: AML1)
  Species: H. sapiens (human)
  Insert size (bp): 1359
  Mutation: R80G
  Entrez Gene: RUNX1 (a.k.a. AML1, AML1-EVI-1, AMLCR1, CBF2alpha, CBFA2, EVI-1, PEBP2aB, PEBP2alpha)
  Promoter: Ef1A
  Cloning method: Gibson Cloning
  Sequencing primers: 5′ CTGTGTAGAAGTACTCGCCGATAGTG; 3′ TCTTGTCTTCGTTGGGAGTG
Terms and licenses: Academic/Nonprofit Terms; Industry Terms: Not Available to Industry
Depositor comments: Please visit https://doi.org/10.1101/2023.08.03.551876 for bioRxiv preprint.
How to cite: EF1A_Hygro_P2A_RUNX1_R80G_Barcode was a gift from Prashant Mali (Addgene plasmid # 170939 ; http://n2t.net/addgene:170939 ; RRID:Addgene_170939)
